Addgene plasmid #139412: pGWKS5
Purpose: Fluoroescent marker for use in Cryptococcus neoformans. Contains a codon optimised Citrine marker.
Depositing lab: James Fraser. Depositing organization: University of Queensland. Publication: Broadening the spectrum of fluorescent protein tools for use in the encapsulated human fungal pathogen Cryptococcus neoformans. Spencer GWK, Chua SMH, Erpf PE, Wizrah MSI, Dyba TG, Condon ND, Fraser JA. Fungal Genet Biol. 2020 May;138:103365. doi: 10.1016/j.fgb.2020.103365. Epub 2020 Mar 4. PubMed 32145317.
Backbone
  Vector backbone: pBlueScript II SK(-)
  Backbone manufacturer: Stratagene
  Vector type: Yeast Expression
  Selectable markers: Nourseothricin
Growth in bacteria
  Bacterial resistance: Ampicillin, 100 μg/mL
  Growth temperature: 37°C
  Growth strain: DH5alpha
  Copy number: High Copy
Gene/Insert
  Gene/Insert name: Citrine (alt name: Noureothricin (NAT))
  Species: Synthetic, Aequorea victoria, Streptomyces noursei
  Promoter: TEF1
  Cloning method: Gibson Cloning
Terms and licenses: Academic/Nonprofit Terms; Industry Terms: Not Available to Industry
Depositor comments: Contains the codon optimised Citrine marker in the multicloning site of pBlueScript II SK-.
How to cite: pGWKS5 was a gift from James Fraser (Addgene plasmid # 139412 ; http://n2t.net/addgene:139412 ; RRID:Addgene_139412)
