[The description below was written by a language model from this plasmid's Addgene catalogue record and pLannotate feature annotations shown in this document.]
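Description:
pGWKS5 is a fluorescent-marker plasmid for the encapsulated fungal pathogen Cryptococcus neoformans, built on the pBluescript II SK(-) cloning backbone and catalogued as a yeast expression vector. In E. coli it is maintained as a high-copy plasmid through the ColE1/pUC-type origin and selected with ampicillin via the β-lactamase gene and its native promoter. Remnants of the backbone are visible in the annotation: fragments of the f1/M13 phage origin, a lacZα fragment, the lac promoter, operator and CAP site, and T7 and T3 promoters flanking what remains of the multiple cloning site, which is split by the inserted material.

The payload, assembled by Gibson cloning into the multiple cloning site, is a Citrine coding sequence. Citrine is a constitutively fluorescent yellow protein derived from Aequorea victoria GFP, here codon optimised for Cryptococcus. The record lists TEF1 as the promoter, but neither the promoter nor any terminator is annotated. They presumably lie within the sizeable unannotated regions flanking the Citrine gene, though the record does not confirm this. A separate nourseothricin acetyltransferase gene (nat1 from Streptomyces noursei) sits outside the cloning site on the opposite strand and provides nourseothricin selection of fungal transformants; its regulatory sequences are likewise not annotated. No fungal replication origin is annotated, and the record does not state how the plasmid is maintained or integrated in Cryptococcus.

The plasmid belongs to a set of tools that broaden the range of fluorescent proteins usable in C. neoformans, supplying a yellow marker for labelling and imaging in this organism.
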