Features (pLannotate 1.2.2; 16 found; start..end, strand, type, name):
   1027..1590    -  CDS            NrsR: nourseothricin acetyltransferase; Streptomyces noursei nat1; confers resistance to nourseothricin
   2439..2570    +  rep_origin     M13 ori (fragment): M13 bacteriophage origin of replication; arrow indicates direction of (+) strand synthesis
   2574..2729    -  CDS            lacZα (fragment): LacZα fragment of β-galactosidase; lacZ fragment
   2737..2755    +  promoter       T7 promoter: promoter for bacteriophage T7 RNA polymerase
   2764..2784    -  misc_feature   MCS (fragment): pBluescript multiple cloning site
   4007..4723    +  CDS            Citrine: Citrine is a basic (constitutively fluorescent) yellow fluorescent protein published in 2001, derived from Aequorea victoria. It has moderate acid sensitivity.
   5367..5403    -  misc_feature   MCS (fragment): pBluescript multiple cloning site
   5416..5434    -  promoter       T3 promoter: promoter for bacteriophage T3 RNA polymerase
   5479..5495    -  protein_bind   lac operator: The lac repressor binds to the lac operator to inhibit transcription in E. coli. This inhibition can be relieved by adding lactose or isopropyl-β-D-thiogalactopyranoside (IPTG). lac repressor encoded by lacI
   5503..5533    -  promoter       lac promoter: promoter for the E. coli lac operon
   5548..5569    -  protein_bind   CAP binding site: CAP binding activates transcription in the presence of cAMP. E. coli catabolite activator protein
   5582..5674    -  CDS            lacI (fragment): lac repressor; lacI; The lac repressor binds to the lac operator to inhibit transcription in E. coli. This inhibition can be relieved by adding lactose or isopropyl-β-D-thiogalactopyranoside (IPTG).
   5857..6445    -  rep_origin     ori: high-copy-number ColE1/pMB1/pBR322/pUC origin of replication
   6616..7476    -  CDS            AmpR: β-lactamase; bla; confers resistance to ampicillin, carbenicillin, and related antibiotics
   7477..7581    -  promoter       AmpR promoter: bla
   7608..7624    +  rep_origin     f1 ori (fragment): f1 bacteriophage origin of replication; arrow indicates direction of (+) strand synthesis
>Addgene plasmid #139412 | pGWKS5 | addgene full sequence | sequence record 292470 | Addgene NGS Result
ACCAAACCAGTCTGTGCCAAGTGGATTGCTTATGCATCGAGTGGCGAGCCCACTGACCTCTGGGCCCCTT
TTTTGAACTATAAAAAGCGGCCAAGTCTGATTTCGGTCTCACAATCATCAACATCGACTTCTCTTTTCGC
CTCGATCAACCTAAACAACGGTCACTCAGCCATGAACTGGACAATGGAATATTTCGCCTTGCCTTGGATC
TTTGGCCTCTAGACTCAATCAACGTCAGGATAAAGGTGAGCATAGGTTGCTCACTCACTGTAGCCTTTTT
TTCCCTTCTTCTTGGTCCAGATGGTTCCCAAGGCTCTATAAAGTGTATCTGTCAGTTCCACTTCCTTACT
CCGAAGCGATTCAGAGTTGTAAAGTGCGTCTGACCCCCTGATTATATCTCAAAGTCCCTTCACAAATTCA
GACATGATGCGATAAAGTGCCGGATTGTCATTCGCGTCTTGTGACTGTATAGAAAGTGCCGGCATCCTCT
TTTCTTTTCCTCTTTGGCCGAGCGACTCAGAGTTGTGAAGCCTGCTGGTATCTGTCTGTTCCCTTGCCCT
GATAAAGAATATCGAAGAGCATTTCTTTGATTCACAATACGTTGACGAATGGTGTGATGGATCCTAAGCA
GCGCCAGCCCTTTGAACTTGTGTCGAAAAAAAAAAAAAAACAGCATATGATACGTAAAGGGAAGAAAAGG
ATGGAGCTGACTGTTTTGACAGGCATAATTTTGAGCGTGCTTCATTGGCCGGTTTATCTGTATTAACACG
GAAGAGATGTAGAAACTAGCTTCCTGGTTTCAGAGACAAGGAGCCATGAAGATCCTGAGGATTCAACGGC
GTTGCTGAGGGTGGGAAGGATGGTATTGTTGTCTGTAGATAGATTAATGGGCATATAATGTCAAAAAAGA
TGATTGACACGATGTCTGTCTCGAATTCGCAGTGTGCTAAAATTGTATCACTTCTCTAATATGTATATAT
ACACCCTCTAAGGAAAATTAACCCCTTACCGCCTTCACGAATTCTTAGGGGCAGGGCATGCTCATGTAGA
GCGCCTGCTCGCCGTCCGAGGCGGTGCCGTCGTACAGGGCGGTGTCCAGGCCGCAGAGGGTGAACCCCAT
CCGCCGGTACGCGTGGATAGCCGGTGCGTTAACGTTGGTGACCTCCAGCCAGAGGTGCCCGGCGCCCCGC
TCGCGGGCGAACTCCGTCGCGAGCCCCATCAACGCGCGCCCGACCCCGTGCCCCCGGTGCTCCGGGGCGA
CCTCGATGTCCTCGACGGTCAGCCGGCGGTTCCAGCCGGAGTACGAGACGACCACGAAGCCCGCCAGGTC
GCCGTCGTCCCCGTACGCGACGAACGTCCGGGAGTCCGGGTCGCCGTCCTCCCCGTCGTCCGATTCGTCG
TCCGATTCGTCGTCGGGGAACACCTTGGTCAGGGGCGGGTCCACCGGCACCTCCCGCAGGGTGAAGCCGT
CCCCGGTGGCGGTGACGCGGAAGACGGTGTCGGTGGTGAAGGACCCATCCAGTGCCTCGATGGCCTCGGC
GTCCCCCGGGACACTGGTGCGGTACCGGTAAGCCGTGTCGTCAAGAGTGGCGGCCGCCATAGACATGTTG
GGCGAGTTTACTAATGGAAAAAGACAATTAGCAAAGAGGCTGCATATTAGGAGACGCGGTGAAGATTGGG
GAGGACAATAGGGTCCGTGCACCAAAAAGTCCTGACGGCAGCTCTGTTCAACGCACATCCATCTCTTCCA
GCTATGCGTGTGGCACCAGCACGGATGGATTGTTGCACCAAAAGGACAAGGCGAGATGGATGCAGGTCGA
GGCGATGCGGTGCTATCGGCCCTCGTTGTCGAACGCCACGTCGTCCTCTCGGCGACCGTCAATCCTGGAA
GGAAATGACCAAGCGTGCACCCAGCATCCAGCATCCAACATCCAGCACCCAGCACCTAGCACCCATGATC
CAATGGCCGGCATGCAGATCAGCGTGGGGAGAGCACCATCTAGCAGCCCCTGGCAGGCCCAGCATTGTGC
TCGGATGTGCGATAGGCGGTGGGTGCGATAAGGTGGATTAGTGGAGGATGGAGGACTGAGTGGCGGGCAA
GGGAAGGGGGCGGGAAGATGACTCACCTTGGGCAGTGGGTGGGGGATGCGGTATAGGGGATGTATGTGGA
TGCTGGCGGAGGATAGAAGCTGTAAGCTGAGCTGGTGCCAACGGTGACGCTGTGAGAGTGGTCTCGGCGA
CCCTGACGGCGACTCGGCGTTACCCCGTGTGGCACACCGGACGCGCGTCGAGTGACGTTGCTGCTATTGT
TGTTACCATCATCCTCTCCTCCGACAACCATACACTCAGTGCACACCATGCCACTCGAATCCTGCATGCT
TATGTGAGTCCTCCCCTTCCCGTGCGCCGCTCTCCAGCTCACATCCTCGCAGCCATGGACTCAACCCTAT
CTCGGTCTATTCTTTTGATTTATAAGGGATTTTGCCGATTTCGGCCTATTGGTTAAAAAAATGAGCTGAT
TTAACAAAAATTTAACGCGAATTTTAACAAAATATTAACGCTTACAATTTCCATTCGCCATTCAGGCTGC
GCAACTGTTGGGAAGGGCGATCGGTGCGGGCCTCTTCGCTATTACGCCAGCTGGCGAAAGGGGGATGTGC
TGCAAGGCGATTAAGTTGGGTAACGCCAGGGTTTTCCCAGTCACGACGTTGTAAAACGACGGCCAGTGAG
CGCGCGTAATACGACTCACTATAGGGCGAATTGGGTACCGGGCCCCCCCTCGAGCATTCTATGCTATACG
GTACAAGATTGTGGCTACTATGCAAGCTCCATAGCGAATGATCTTACACTGACCTTGTCGACCGTTCTGA
ATGATTAACAATGGTCGCAAGTGTGGTTGACCCACCTGCGGGCGCTTCTTAACTATCTATCATCGGTATG
TCAAGTATCACTCCCTTTAAACAAAAGAATAAGAGCATAATACAGCAGTCTCATCATGGCAACCCTTCGC
GCAATGTACAAAAAGCAGCCAGAAGCCCCCACGCACAAGCAATAATGTCGTGTTCTACCCTGCCATGAAC
AAGCGTCATGGCCATTAGCGAACGCCCCAATATTCAGCCCCATTCGCCAAGCAAGTTGCCTCGCCCCCTT
CCCAGAAGATCATGGGCATCTCGTCTTCTTCTAATTTCGCATTTTGTGAAGCTCCATTCATGCACGTCGG
CTTCTGGACGACTCTTATCATATGCATTGGCCTGCTCGGTGTGAGGATGAGCCACTCCCACATGTTTAGA
CGGCAGGGGCCTCTTGCCACCCGTTGAATTTTTGGTGCGAAGACGTGCCTGGGAACGACCTCCACTTTAA
ATTTCTCCGTTGTTGCGGTCGCTCCATCCTCCTCACATTTCTTGCCTCCTAAGTCCCATGTGCCACACTC
GGTGAAAAACGGAGTTTGATACGGATGAAATTTCCAGTGAGCTTTTCACATTCTGGAGGTTTCGAAAAAA
ATTGTGGGATTTTCTGAATTAATCCGAGAATCCGCCCTGCCCATCAACCGGAAAGAATTAAATCCCTCGC
ACATTCCTTTCTCCCACCACCTTCTTTATCTCTACATTCTTTAACCAAAACACCTAGGTGAGTACCCAAA
GTCTTTTGACACCTTTGAAAATCCGCGCCAGTCGTAGGGCACGTAAAACAATTCTCGCTGGTGGCTTCTG
CAGGTGAAGTCGGGGCAGAGTGGAGCTGAGCATGGTCGACCACCCACATCATTCTGTCTTGTTTTTGGCG
ATGTCTTCCATGCTTTTGCCCTCATCTGTTGCGTCGACTGCAGAGTACTGTTTTGCCACTACTGAGCTCA
ACATGGGCTTGTGTGTGGTGAAGAAAAAAATTTGGTGGCTCTTGAAAATTTTCAACCCATCGGATACATG
CCCTTCCAACTCACAACGCCCTAACACTTTATTGTCCTATCATTGCCTCTTCGCACATGCTAACGATCTC
CACAGAAAACTTCAAAATGGTCTCCAAGGGCGAGGAGCTCTTCACCGGCGTCGTCCCCATCCTCGTCGAG
CTCGACGGCGACGTTAACGGCCACAAGTTCTCCGTCTCCGGCGAGGGCGAGGGCGACGCCACCTACGGCA
AGCTCACCCTCAAGTTCATCTGCACCACCGGCAAGCTCCCCGTCCCCTGGCCCACCCTCGTCACCACCTT
CGGCTACGGCCTCATGTGCTTCGCCCGTTACCCCGACCACATGAAGCAGCACGACTTCTTCAAGTCCGCC
ATGCCCGAGGGCTACGTCCAGGAGCGTACCATCTTCTTCAAGGACGACGGCAACTACAAGACCCGTGCCG
AGGTCAAGTTCGAGGGCGACACCCTCGTCAACCGTATCGAGCTCAAGGGCATCGACTTCAAGGAGGACGG
CAACATCCTCGGCCACAAGCTCGAGTACAACTACAACTCCCACAACGTCTACATCATGGCCGACAAGCAG
AAGAACGGCATCAAGGTCAACTTCAAGATCCGTCACAACATCGAGGACGGCTCCGTCCAGCTCGCCGACC
ACTACCAGCAGAACACCCCCATCGGCGACGGCCCCGTCCTCCTCCCCGACAACCACTACCTCTCCTACCA
GTCCGCCCTCTCCAAGGACCCCAACGAGAAGCGTGACCACATGGTCCTCCTCGAGTTCGTCACCGCCGCC
GGCATCACTCTCGGCATGGACGAGCTTTACAAGTAGAAGGTTGAGCGCGTAATAGTGGGTTGGTCTTGTC
TCTATCCATTCATCTGTGAGACATACTGATTTCAACTTTTTCATCAGATAATAAGGATGGTGTGAGATAA
GCAAGGCTGGGTTATGAGGTTTGGGACTAGATGGTGTTTCGCGTCTAAAGGTGAGTCTTCGTTGGTTCAA
TCACATTGATCTGATCGCTGATCAATTGTCAGCCTCTGAATGTGCTCTTGAAGAAAATGGTTGTCTGTAA
GAATCCAGAACCAAAAACGGTCATTTCAAGTATGTATCCTCCGTGAAGTTCCTTTAGCTCTTGCTAATAT
TGGACTTTAGCGTGCTTTAGCCAAAGACAGGGTCGCGAGGTTAAGAGGATGGGCCAGGAAAAATCTAAGT
TAGATTTGTCACACAAAGAAAAAGATTGTCTCAGTTTTGGTTTTGTTTGGTTTGATTTATGCATAGGAAA
TATTTATGATCGAAATCACTCATTTCCTGCTTCGTAAATATCATCTACTATATGCTTCGTAAATGTCCAT
CTCCTACATATTGTGGATATGATAAATGCAATCCTCTCGTCTACACTCTCGGCTTATGCCTTTGTCTTCT
TTGCGCTCCTTTTAGCCTTCTTTTTATTCCTAGTCTTCAAGCCCATCACTAGTTCTAGAGCGGCCGCCAC
CGCGGTGGAGCTCCAGCTTTTGTTCCCTTTAGTGAGGGTTAATTGCGCGCTTGGCGTAATCATGGTCATA
GCTGTTTCCTGTGTGAAATTGTTATCCGCTCACAATTCCACACAACATACGAGCCGGAAGCATAAAGTGT
AAAGCCTGGGGTGCCTAATGAGTGAGCTAACTCACATTAATTGCGTTGCGCTCACTGCCCGCTTTCCAGT
CGGGAAACCTGTCGTGCCAGCTGCATTAATGAATCGGCCAACGCGCGGGGAGAGGCGGTTTGCGTATTGG
GCGCTCTTCCGCTTCCTCGCTCACTGACTCGCTGCGCTCGGTCGTTCGGCTGCGGCGAGCGGTATCAGCT
CACTCAAAGGCGGTAATACGGTTATCCACAGAATCAGGGGATAACGCAGGAAAGAACATGTGAGCAAAAG
GCCAGCAAAAGGCCAGGAACCGTAAAAAGGCCGCGTTGCTGGCGTTTTTCCATAGGCTCCGCCCCCCTGA
CGAGCATCACAAAAATCGACGCTCAAGTCAGAGGTGGCGAAACCCGACAGGACTATAAAGATACCAGGCG
TTTCCCCCTGGAAGCTCCCTCGTGCGCTCTCCTGTTCCGACCCTGCCGCTTACCGGATACCTGTCCGCCT
TTCTCCCTTCGGGAAGCGTGGCGCTTTCTCATAGCTCACGCTGTAGGTATCTCAGTTCGGTGTAGGTCGT
TCGCTCCAAGCTGGGCTGTGTGCACGAACCCCCCGTTCAGCCCGACCGCTGCGCCTTATCCGGTAACTAT
CGTCTTGAGTCCAACCCGGTAAGACACGACTTATCGCCACTGGCAGCAGCCACTGGTAACAGGATTAGCA
GAGCGAGGTATGTAGGCGGTGCTACAGAGTTCTTGAAGTGGTGGCCTAACTACGGCTACACTAGAAGAAC
AGTATTTGGTATCTGCGCTCTGCTGAAGCCAGTTACCTTCGGAAAAAGAGTTGGTAGCTCTTGATCCGGC
AAACAAACCACCGCTGGTAGCGGTGGTTTTTTTGTTTGCAAGCAGCAGATTACGCGCAGAAAAAAAGGAT
CTCAAGAAGATCCTTTGATCTTTTCTACGGGGTCTGACGCTCAGTGGAACGAAAACTCACGTTAAGGGAT
TTTGGTCATGAGATTATCAAAAAGGATCTTCACCTAGATCCTTTTAAATTAAAAATGAAGTTTTAAATCA
ATCTAAAGTATATATGAGTAAACTTGGTCTGACAGTTACCAATGCTTAATCAGTGAGGCACCTATCTCAG
CGATCTGTCTATTTCGTTCATCCATAGTTGCCTGACTCCCCGTCGTGTAGATAACTACGATACGGGAGGG
CTTACCATCTGGCCCCAGTGCTGCAATGATACCGCGAGACCCACGCTCACCGGCTCCAGATTTATCAGCA
ATAAACCAGCCAGCCGGAAGGGCCGAGCGCAGAAGTGGTCCTGCAACTTTATCCGCCTCCATCCAGTCTA
TTAATTGTTGCCGGGAAGCTAGAGTAAGTAGTTCGCCAGTTAATAGTTTGCGCAACGTTGTTGCCATTGC
TACAGGCATCGTGGTGTCACGCTCGTCGTTTGGTATGGCTTCATTCAGCTCCGGTTCCCAACGATCAAGG
CGAGTTACATGATCCCCCATGTTGTGCAAAAAAGCGGTTAGCTCCTTCGGTCCTCCGATCGTTGTCAGAA
GTAAGTTGGCCGCAGTGTTATCACTCATGGTTATGGCAGCACTGCATAATTCTCTTACTGTCATGCCATC
CGTAAGATGCTTTTCTGTGACTGGTGAGTACTCAACCAAGTCATTCTGAGAATAGTGTATGCGGCGACCG
AGTTGCTCTTGCCCGGCGTCAATACGGGATAATACCGCGCCACATAGCAGAACTTTAAAAGTGCTCATCA
TTGGAAAACGTTCTTCGGGGCGAAAACTCTCAAGGATCTTACCGCTGTTGAGATCCAGTTCGATGTAACC
CACTCGTGCACCCAACTGATCTTCAGCATCTTTTACTTTCACCAGCGTTTCTGGGTGAGCAAAAACAGGA
AGGCAAAATGCCGCAAAAAAGGGAATAAGGGCGACACGGAAATGTTGAATACTCATACTCTTCCTTTTTC
AATATTATTGAAGCATTTATCAGGGTTATTGTCTCATGAGCGGATACATATTTGAATGTATTTAGAAAAA
TAAACAAATAGGGGTTCCGCGCACATTTCCCCGAAAAGTGCCACCTGACGCGCCCTGTAGCGGCAAGATC
TGCCCATAGACTTCAAATCATGGAATTGGACGTTTATCTTCTTGCTTTGGATATCCACCCTATCGTACAA
TCTTGGCACTTTGGATCATACGAGGCACTTTGCGGACTAGGGAATGGTTATCATCAATTTCTTGGACCTC
TCCATGACACCTGGCATCGTCGAGCTACCACAGCCCCCTGAATTCTTAAAGGCGAACCCCCCTTCCTAGG
AACCTTGAGCGCTGGACTGGATGGCACTCTGAGACCGCCTATGCTTAAGGACGCGAGCTTACCCTTCCAT
TGATGGAAGTCGATCATTTATGATAATAGAACACGGCGGAACTTGACTTTACAGGCCAAGGGAAGCAACA
GGAGAAGAAGCTAAGGTTATAACAGGCTCAGCATATTTGTATATACGGTGCCATTCAACGCTGAACACTT
TGTACTCACGGTCTGCCCGTTGAATAACACCATCTGCTGATGATCATCCCAATTTGTGAGTCTTATTTGC
CATTGATCCTGGTGTATAACCGATACTGAAGCCCTTTAGGTCTGATCAGTTATAGACGTGGTATATTCAT
TCTTCCTAGATTAGCTATGCCGAAAGAGATGGATACCTTGATGTGACTGGAATGCCATGAAGCAGGAGAT
TGTAGCAGCTCAAATTGGAGAAGGATGTTGCAACCGTCGGCCGTGAAGGTCTTGTCATATCTTTGTCTGC
CTGGGAGAATATGTACAAGTGCCCCGATGTTACTGATGGAAAACATCGTGTGGCGCGCCACGATACTTGT
GTTAATTAA
